Addgene plasmid #29194: pEMS1396
Purpose: Expression of the eGFP reporter gene was not detected in the brain and eye.
Depositing lab: Elizabeth Simpson. Depositing organization: University of British Columbia. Publication: Targeted CNS Delivery Using Human MiniPromoters and Demonstrated Compatibility with Adeno-Associated Viral Vectors. de Leeuw CN, Dyka FM, Boye SL, Laprise S, Zhou M, Chou AY, Borretta L, McInerny SC, Banks KG, Portales-Casamar E, Swanson MI, D'Souza CA, Boye SE, Jones SJ, Holt RA, Goldowitz D, Hauswirth WW, Wasserman WW, Simpson EM. Mol Ther Methods Clin Dev. 2014 Jan 8;1:5. 10.1038/mtm.2013.5 PubMed 24761428.
Backbone
  Vector backbone: pEMS1306
  Backbone size w/o insert (bp): 16454
  Vector type: Pleiades Promoter Project [sic, Pleaides Plieades]
Growth in bacteria
  Bacterial resistance: Ampicillin, 100 μg/mL
  Growth temperature: 37°C
  Growth strain: DH5alpha
  Growth instructions: DH10B
  Copy number: High Copy
Gene/Insert
  Gene/Insert name: Ple146 (alt names: NTSR1; neurotensin receptor 1)
  Species: H. sapiens (human)
  Insert size (bp): 3792
  Entrez Gene: NTSR1 (a.k.a. NTR)
  Tag / fusion protein: EGFP-NLS (C terminal on backbone)
  Cloning method: Restriction Enzyme; 5′ cloning site FseI (unknown if destroyed); 3′ cloning site FseI (unknown if destroyed)
  Sequencing primers: 5′ Unknown
Terms and licenses: Academic/Nonprofit Terms; Industry Terms: Not Available to Industry
How to cite: pEMS1396 was a gift from Elizabeth Simpson (Addgene plasmid # 29194 ; http://n2t.net/addgene:29194 ; RRID:Addgene_29194)
