[The description below was written by a language model from this plasmid's Addgene catalogue record.]
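Description:
pEMS1396 is a Pleiades Promoter Project plasmid built on the large pEMS1306 backbone (about 16.5 kb without insert) and carrying the human MiniPromoter Ple146, a roughly 3.8 kb regulatory element derived from the NTSR1 (neurotensin receptor 1) locus. The MiniPromoter was introduced by restriction cloning into an FseI site, and the record does not say whether the flanking sites survived. It is propagated in standard E. coli cloning strains as a high-copy plasmid under ampicillin selection. No feature table is available, so the origin of replication and the other backbone elements that account for the vector's size are not documented here.

The insert is not a coding sequence. It is a candidate human promoter placed upstream of a reporter supplied by the backbone, listed as EGFP-NLS, an enhanced green fluorescent protein carrying a nuclear localisation signal. The record files this reporter as a C-terminal tag, but functionally it serves as the readout of promoter activity. The nuclear signal concentrates fluorescence in the nucleus, which makes expressing cells easier to identify and count in tissue. The design aims to test whether a compact set of NTSR1 regulatory sequences can drive restricted expression in particular cell populations of the central nervous system, as part of a wider effort to develop small human promoters suitable for targeted gene delivery, including in adeno-associated viral vectors.

For this construct the recorded outcome is negative, since eGFP expression was not detected in the brain or eye. It therefore mainly documents a tested Ple146 design and can serve as a reference or starting point for redesigning NTSR1-based MiniPromoters.
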