>Addgene plasmid #29194 | pEMS1396 | addgene partial sequence | sequence record 41119 | EGFP-N 5'-CGTCGCCGTCCAGCTCGACCAG-3'
CGCGCCACGCGTGGCCGGCCGGAGTCCGCGGCTCTGTCCGGCGCCTCCGGGGCTGGAAGTCCGGGCAGGA
GTGGGCGCGTCTCAGGCGGGGACCGATGAACGGGAGCCCAGGGGAGGGCGCGTGGCGAAGACCANCGGGC
GCGCCGTCCAGTCGGGAAGCGCCAGACCCAGACGCGCCGCCCCGGGCTCCGGGCTCCGGGCTCCGCTCTC
CTCCGGACTCCCAGCTTCCGGCTCCTAGCTCCAGAACCCGTGGTTCCTCGGGCTGTCTCCCGGCTCGGCG
CTTGCCACGGGTTCCAGGTGCCTCCGATCTCCAAACCGCGCGGTTCCCCAGGCCCCCGAGGACAGCGCCC
AGCCCGGCTCGGGCTGCGCGGGGCGAGCTTGTGGCGCCGGGAGGAGCGCACGCACTGCTGCCCGGGCGCG
CTCCCCTCCCTCGCTCAGAATCTCCTCCCTCGCGCTCTCCGCGCACCCCAGCCCCGCACACCTCCCGCCG
CGCCCGCGCCCTCCCGGCTCTGCGCGTCT
