>Addgene plasmid #29194 | pEMS1396 | addgene partial sequence | sequence record 42434 | pEMS1307-fwd 5'-ccgcacgtctaagaaaccat-3'
GGCCCTTTCGTCTTCAAGAATTAATTCCGATCATATTCAATAACCCTTAATGAATTCGAGCTCCTAGGCC
GGCCTGCCAGCCACCCTCTGATAAGCCTTTCGTGGCCTTGTTCTGTACACGCTGGGCCAGCACAGATCCC
ACAGGAAAGCCGGTGTAGGCTTCTGAGGACCGTCACCATGCAGTCCCCCTCTCTAGCACCTGGCTCTGCA
GATGTAGCCACAGCCACAGCCCGCATCTCTGATCTCTGCCTCCTTGGCTCAGATAGTAACGTTCTGCCCG
GACCTCAGCTCTTACGTCTCCATCAGGAAACTGTCCCCAAACAGAGGCATGGTGATGATGGGCTCACCTT
GTGAGTATCCATGCCCTTAGGGACCACAGTCCTGAGGTTTGTCCAGGGTCTGAAAACAACTGCCTGATAC
ATCGTGTACAATTTTATAGTTGTTTATGGCAGGAGAGCTAGTCCAGTACCCCTGGCGAAAGTCATCCGTA
GATTTTAAACACTGCCTACTTTCAAAAAGATCTGAGGCAGCTTATGATAAAAGGCTTGGGCTCAAAGGAA
TTATTAAAACAATGTTACAAAAGAACACAGAACAAAGAAATAGAGTTATCCAAGAAACATGAGTCTGAGG
ACAGCCACTGTGTTTGAGTAAATCTTACACTGAAGCTTATGAAAAAGAGCAACATTATTTGGACTTAAAC
ATTTTTAGCCTGTTGTCTGTGAAAAGGTGAACTTACTGTAAATTTCAGTAACTCTCCTTTGACATATTTA
AAGGTTAAGAGAATTATTTCAAGAGCCTTGTTTTCTTATAATTCAAACACGGTTCCTCTCCTTAAAA
